LOCUS       Exported 9906 bp ds-DNA circular SYN 13-SEP-2021
DEFINITION  Zebrafish muscle specific expression of Cavin4b-Clover. Parton lab
            clone DQZ.
ACCESSION   .
VERSION     .
KEYWORDS    acta1-Cavin4b-Clover
SOURCE      synthetic DNA construct
  ORGANISM  synthetic DNA construct
REFERENCE   1 (bases 1 to 9906)
  AUTHORS   Xiong Z, Lo HP, McMahon KA, Martel N, Jones A, Hill MM, Parton RG,
            Hall TE
  TITLE     In vivo proteomic mapping through GFP-directed proximity-dependent
            biotin labelling in zebrafish.
  JOURNAL   Elife. 2021 Feb 16;10. pii: 64631. doi: 10.7554/eLife.64631.
  PUBMED    33591275
REFERENCE   2 (bases 1 to 9906)
  AUTHORS   .
  TITLE     Direct Submission
  JOURNAL   Exported Sep 13, 2021 from SnapGene Server 1.1.58
            http://www.snapgene.com
FEATURES             Location/Qualifiers
     source          1..9906
                     /organism="synthetic DNA construct"
                     /mol_type="other DNA"
     primer_bind     complement(144..165)
                     /label=F1ori-F
                     /note="F1 origin, forward primer"
     primer_bind     1061..1077
                     /label=M13 rev
                     /note="common sequencing primer, one of multiple similar
                     variants"
     protein_bind    1097..1117
                     /gene="mutant version of attB"
                     /label=attB4
                     /bound_moiety="BP Clonase(TM)"
                     /note="core recombination site for the Gateway(R) BP
                     reaction"
     protein_bind    5074..5098
                     /gene="mutant version of attB"
                     /label=attB1
                     /bound_moiety="BP Clonase(TM)"
                     /note="recombination site for the Gateway(R) BP reaction"
     regulatory      5099..5108
                     /regulatory_class="other"
                     /note="vertebrate consensus sequence for strong initiation
                     of translation (Kozak, 1987)"
     protein_bind    complement(6060..6084)
                     /gene="mutant version of attB"
                     /label=attB2
                     /bound_moiety="BP Clonase(TM)"
                     /note="recombination site for the Gateway(R) BP reaction"
     CDS             6086..6802
                     /codon_start=1
                     /product="monomeric derivative of the bright green-yellow
                     fluorescent protein Clover"
                     /label=mClover2
                     /note="mammalian codon-optimized"
                     /translation="VSKGEELFTGVVPILVELDGDVNGHKFSVRGEGEGDATNGKLTLK
                     FICTTGKLPVPWPTLVTTFGYGVACFSRYPDHMKQHDFFKSAMPEGYVQERTISFKDDG
                     TYKTRAEVKFEGDTLVNRIELKGIDFKEDGNILGHKLEYNFNSHNVYITADKQKNGIKA
                     NFKIRHNVEDGSVQLADHYQQNTPIGDGPVLLPDNHYLSHQSALSKDPNEKRDHMVLLE
                     FVTAAGITLGMDELYK"
     primer_bind     complement(6128..6149)
                     /label=EGFP-N
                     /note="EGFP, reverse primer"
     protein_bind    complement(6803..6823)
                     /gene="mutant version of attB"
                     /label=attB3
                     /bound_moiety="BP Clonase(TM)"
                     /note="core recombination site for the Gateway(R) BP
                     reaction"
     primer_bind     complement(6831..6847)
                     /label=M13 fwd
                     /note="common sequencing primer, one of multiple similar
                     variants"
     polyA_signal    6863..6997
                     /label=SV40 poly(A) signal
                     /note="SV40 polyadenylation signal"
     primer_bind     complement(6887..6906)
                     /label=EBV-rev
                     /note="SV40 polyA terminator, reverse primer"
     primer_bind     6941..6960
                     /label=SV40pA-R
                     /note="SV40 polyA, reverse primer"
     primer_bind     complement(7669..7685)
                     /label=SK primer
                     /note="common sequencing primer, one of multiple similar
                     variants"
     primer_bind     complement(7669..7685)
                     /label=pBluescriptSK
                     /note="For pBluescript vector"
     primer_bind     complement(7722..7742)
                     /label=T3
                     /note="T3 promoter, forward primer"
     promoter        complement(7722..7740)
                     /label=T3 promoter
                     /note="promoter for bacteriophage T3 RNA polymerase"
     primer_bind     complement(7761..7777)
                     /label=M13 rev
                     /note="common sequencing primer, one of multiple similar
                     variants"
     primer_bind     complement(7774..7796)
                     /label=M13/pUC Reverse
                     /note="In lacZ gene"
     protein_bind    7785..7801
                     /label=lac operator
                     /bound_moiety="lac repressor encoded by lacI"
                     /note="The lac repressor binds to the lac operator to
                     inhibit transcription in E. coli. This inhibition can be
                     relieved by adding lactose or
                     isopropyl-beta-D-thiogalactopyranoside (IPTG)."
     promoter        complement(7809..7839)
                     /label=lac promoter
                     /note="promoter for the E. coli lac operon"
     protein_bind    7854..7875
                     /label=CAP binding site
                     /bound_moiety="E. coli catabolite activator protein"
                     /note="CAP binding activates transcription in the presence
                     of cAMP."
     primer_bind     complement(7992..8009)
                     /label=L4440
                     /note="L4440 vector, forward primer"
     rep_origin      complement(8163..8751)
                     /direction=LEFT
                     /label=ori
                     /note="high-copy-number ColE1/pMB1/pBR322/pUC origin of
                     replication"
     primer_bind     complement(8243..8262)
                     /label=pBR322ori-F
                     /note="pBR322 origin, forward primer"
     CDS             complement(8922..9782)
                     /codon_start=1
                     /gene="bla"
                     /product="beta-lactamase"
                     /label=AmpR
                     /note="confers resistance to ampicillin, carbenicillin, and
                     related antibiotics"
                     /translation="MSIQHFRVALIPFFAAFCLPVFAHPETLVKVKDAEDQLGARVGYI
                     ELDLNSGKILESFRPEERFPMMSTFKVLLCGAVLSRIDAGQEQLGRRIHYSQNDLVEYS
                     PVTEKHLTDGMTVRELCSAAITMSDNTAANLLLTTIGGPKELTAFLHNMGDHVTRLDRW
                     EPELNEAIPNDERDTTMPVAMATTLRKLLTGELLTLASRQQLIDWMEADKVAGPLLRSA
                     LPAGWFIADKSGAGERGSRGIIAALGPDGKPSRIVVIYTTGSQATMDERNRQIAEIGAS
                     LIKHW"
     primer_bind     9545..9564
                     /label=Amp-R
                     /note="Ampicillin resistance gene, reverse primer"
     promoter        complement(9783..9887)
                     /gene="bla"
                     /label=AmpR promoter
ORIGIN
        1 ccacctaaat tgtaagcgtt aatattttgt taaaattcgc gttaaatttt tgttaaatca
       61 gctcattttt taaccaatag gccgaaatcg gcaaaatccc ttataaatca aaagaataga
      121 ccgagatagg gttgagtgtt gttccagttt ggaacaagag tccactatta aagaacgtgg
      181 actccaacgt caaagggcga aaaaccgtct atcagggcga tggcccacgc tggctaagaa
      241 ctcatcagcc tccccggtcc atctacccac gtaccaatgc accaattggc cacaatgacg
      301 gctactacat ggtgccattc cttcctcttt ataggaatgg agactacctc ctgtccaaca
      361 atgctcttgg atacgagtac gcctacctgt tggacccagg tcattgcaca acaccagaaa
      421 tgccctctga tctgcaaaag acgtgaatat ctgttcagac acccatatcc actctgttcc
      481 acacaggtca gaggtttgtc caggagttct tgacagaggt gtaaaaagta ctcaaaaatt
      541 ttactcaagt gaaagtacaa gtacttaggg aaaattttac tcaattaaaa gtaaaagtat
      601 ctggctagaa tcttacttga gtaaaagtaa aaaagtactc cattaaaatt gtacttgagt
      661 attaaggaag taaaagtaaa agcaagaaag aaaactagag attcttgttt aagcttttaa
      721 tctcaaaaaa cattaaatga aatgcataca aggttttatc ctgctttaga actgtttgta
      781 tttaattatc aaactataag acagacaatc taatgccagt acacgctact caaagttgta
      841 aaacctcaga tttaacttca gtagaagctg attctcaaaa ttgttagtgt caagcctagc
      901 tcttttgggg ctgaaaagca atcctgcagt gctgaaaagc ctctcacagg cagccgatgc
      961 gggaagaggt gtattagtct tgatagagag gctgcaaata gcaggaaacg tgagcagaga
     1021 ctccctggtg tctgaaacac aggccagatg ggccctcgag caggaaacag ctatgaccat
     1081 gattacgcca agctatcaac tttgtataga aaagttggca cgcgcagatt ccgtgtgggc
     1141 ctggtaatat cttaccattt taagctattt taagattagg gaaaaaaatt aaataaaact
     1201 actttaaaat tactttcctt aaaaagcaac atatttattt agtttttgtt taactggctc
     1261 aagattgtaa tattttactt ttacatgttt ttttaagtac ctaaatgtgt tcaaaagtaa
     1321 agtatgttat tgtttttttt ttttaatgtt agctaagctt taaattgtaa tatattactt
     1381 ttaaaagtga ctttttaaaa atgtaaataa aaaagtaact ataaatgtgt aatgcatgtt
     1441 atttctgtgg gtttttaatt ttcatctcaa ctgggcttac aattttaaca taataaaaat
     1501 caaatcaaat caaatcaggc ccttatttgt cacatacact cttgtatact gaaataaact
     1561 aaatgttgag aaaaatttaa atacaccaaa ataacgcata ccttttttgt aattacctaa
     1621 gtaaaacatt tagttccttt tttaagtgac tcaagattgt aatctattaa ttgtaaaaga
     1681 taaaactagt gatcaatctg acgtgcttct atgcagcctg tgagattaat tgtgatgttt
     1741 aattattaaa caatttaaat ggatcaaaca tttcacatgt gcttattgtg tccaacaaaa
     1801 ccagcagaag cacttaaaaa tattgcatga caacatgagt ttttaatgta aattatatat
     1861 acttcctaaa cgaagttaat catatttcta aaataataat gtcattgaaa tatttaaata
     1921 aatgataagc tttagttgat tcaacataaa attgaaagca ataaggactt ttttttttta
     1981 cagcggtgaa gcaaaagcat gtaataatca tataatataa taaataaata aataaataat
     2041 ggctcttggt gcaaatatga acactttaaa taaatataga ataaatatga tcaataagtc
     2101 ataacgatgt gttttatgtt gattataatt taaacatgtt tctaacgcaa gttttaaaaa
     2161 ctgttttaaa gtattatttt aagttataag atcaatttga ctcaacattt tgtagtgaaa
     2221 atatgttgtg taaaattaat ataatataca ctataaaaat gcagggttcc acacaataca
     2281 ttaatgttgt cccaacacaa atcgattaag ttaacaaata tatgtggatt gaacataaaa
     2341 aattaagttg tcccaatgaa atctcaagaa ttgtgttgtt tcagctcatt ttaaataagt
     2401 agttttaaca agtaaaaaat aacatatttt tgagtgtgta tatatatata ttacaaaata
     2461 taataatata aaatgtaaaa gatataaacc atgctacata tatttaagag ctattttgca
     2521 cattactttt ttgcaagcca ttttagtgtt ttttttacaa atatatatta gctaaatata
     2581 caatatctta aatatacaat taatcagaca tgcaattaat gcatttaacc tacataaaaa
     2641 tacatgatca acatatgttt tatgctgatt acaactaaat caaacgtaat gaaattaatt
     2701 tataaaagcg atttaaatat gtcaatattt taagttaaaa tcacttgaaa cctactataa
     2761 atgaacttaa attaaaaaaa tctcctttaa ttccaatgca acagtgttgt tttttcagct
     2821 gaggaccccc ggtgcagatg gttggccccc ggcccgctat tctaaggaag cctttcttaa
     2881 ttttagggcg gcgctgcatg cgctcagatc agattcacgg gtggagaggg ttattttctc
     2941 ttttttattt tttcttgcct gctcatattt gggcctgtgt gaaccccagg ctccgcctcg
     3001 gcccccagga gccgctctta tttaaagggg atcctcgcct tcagtcttcg tcccagtgga
     3061 agcatcagtc ttgtgataac aacttggtga gtcctacaga ccagcgctcg actctaggct
     3121 ttaaatgcat tgatttctct ggattagcta ccgggagagt tttaactttg cttattagtc
     3181 ttgtgctcga actgctaggt ttaaagagtg ttttctctaa tgcatgcatg aagcgacagc
     3241 tgaaaaccag aaatagagcg tttgtcctcc tgttaaactc tagcctttct ttggcatttg
     3301 tcagtccgag tcttcagctg ccggcaggag attgggtttc agtaacactt gctgagcaca
     3361 aactacacgt gctttcttca gatttaattc attattaatc attctagatt taaatgatgt
     3421 tcttactcat tgctgattat tttagccttg cggagcagat taaatgagca cgtgtttcat
     3481 taagattgat ttaaatataa ttaatatttc accactgtag ttttaaaatt gccttctaag
     3541 tcatggttga tttttaatag gtatcggctc taattagatt actattttgg tttttaaatg
     3601 ttatttctat ttcatttgta ggctcgtttt taatgtgatt ttattagatt ctagttttaa
     3661 aatcatctct tagccttaat gagcagactg aatgaacatg tttcattaag attaacttca
     3721 ttataatgaa ttatttaatc attctagtgg gttataaatc agctctattt aaattaattg
     3781 tcgtgtttat ttctatttaa tttttgatta ttttttcagg gtcgttttta tgtgattttt
     3841 tcccgtttct aattttaaac taattgtttg atttttatat gattcgactc tttttaaatg
     3901 aattgttttg ctttttttat tgagcatata tatattatac aatttcaatc aacaattgtt
     3961 gtgcttttta aatgttgttt ctatttcatt tctagggtcg attttattcg attctagttt
     4021 taaaatcgtg atttttaact tctaacctta ctgagcagac tgaatgaaca tgtttcatca
     4081 agattaactt cattatagtt aattattgaa tcgtgctagt ggtttataaa tcagctctat
     4141 ttaaattaat catcatcatt atttctattt aatttttatt atttctttag gattattttt
     4201 atgtgatttt tttcacgttc tagttttaaa ctcaatgctc attactgctc acccttgctg
     4261 agcagtcttt cgttaagatt aaattaatta ataaccattc tagttttaaa acagtgtctt
     4321 aaggcatagc tgatatttta caagtttact atttaatata tctcctttct ttttttaggg
     4381 tcgatttcat ctgatttgat taatttttat tatcttcact aagctttttg ttctaggttt
     4441 tattctcagt attattactg ttatatttga actgaatttc tcctcatagt ttattcattt
     4501 tatttattta ttttttgttt attcgctatt ttgtatttta gtttttaatt agaaatttta
     4561 ttagaatcgt tttgaactag tttttatgca ctctaacatt aatattaaat cataactatt
     4621 atttttatta taatttattt gtgtttatct ttttgtgtag ctttcatgtg tttttatttt
     4681 agttttatta tgtttgcatt gaattttttg gactagttta tataacgata tacagaaaag
     4741 ccatgacaac aaatgttttt ataataccta ttaagtataa gctaatcaga tttccactat
     4801 tctgttcaaa gttaacatta ttagccattc tgatggatca tttgacattt gtcatatgtc
     4861 tttatgaaca ctgctctttc agatgccact tttaaagctg ttttttacag taaatgaacg
     4921 tttattatta tgacattatt tcctaaggcc tctagagtac agcaggatgt ggcgtgtgca
     4981 ttaccgtgta attatgctga ctgtaaatgt gcatttatag actgtcagca tgtctgactg
     5041 tgcgctgttg tgattggtcc tgcacagacc aaggcaagtt tgtacaaaaa agcaggctgc
     5101 caccatggct gataaactgg gactggcagg tgtggcggac gagcccagcg ccatgaacat
     5161 cttctctctg ctggagaggg tgtccgggat catagacaat gttcaggcct gccagcagcg
     5221 gatggaggag aggcagctgg agctggagaa caccgtcaag accatccaag cagatgtagt
     5281 caagctgacg aaggagcaca cggcgaccag tggcaccgtg gagaaacttc tggagaaaac
     5341 acgcaaggtc agctgccaca tcaaggacgt ccgcgtgcgg gtggagaagc agaacgttcg
     5401 agtcaagaag gtggaggaaa cccaagtcga gctgctgaat aagaacaagt tccgtgtcgt
     5461 catctaccag ggagataatg aggtcccagc tgtggctggt cctaaagcct ctccgaaggg
     5521 agcaatgggt ggagacgctg ctgcagaccc agatgcacca gaggctccgc tccctgactc
     5581 ggatgaggaa tacatggttg ttgaagaagc cgattcttcc actgctgcca aactaaagaa
     5641 gaccggcctg aagcgcatcg aaagcctgaa gcagaccttc tcacgcgaga acatgactaa
     5701 gaccaaagaa aacctgggca ccaaggtcaa caagctgggc gagcgcatag taacagccga
     5761 acggcgtgag aaaatccgcc agtcaggaga acgactgaaa cagtctggcg agcgcttcaa
     5821 ggaaaccatc acaaaaaccg taccagcaaa gctgaatctg aagaaggaaa ggacggtggc
     5881 tgagggtcag gagggggcag aagggaccac agaaggaaca gcacccgtcc caccaccgaa
     5941 gggtcgtaaa cccagtcctg aggtggccta cacagagcca acgcagaaac aagaaggtcc
     6001 agatgagggc aagggtgagg aatcagaagt accgatgtat gatatgaagc agctttctga
     6061 cccagctttc ttgtacaaag tggtggtgag caagggcgag gagctgttca ccggggtggt
     6121 gcccatcctg gtcgagctgg acggcgacgt aaacggccac aagttcagcg tccgcggcga
     6181 gggcgagggc gatgccacca acggcaagct gaccctgaag ttcatctgca ccaccggcaa
     6241 gctgcccgtg ccctggccca ccctcgtgac caccttcggc tacggcgtgg cctgcttcag
     6301 ccgctacccc gaccacatga agcagcacga cttcttcaag tccgccatgc ccgaaggcta
     6361 cgtccaggag cgcaccatct ctttcaagga cgacggtacc tacaagaccc gcgccgaggt
     6421 gaagttcgag ggcgacaccc tggtgaaccg catcgagctg aagggcatcg acttcaagga
     6481 ggacggcaac atcctggggc acaagctgga gtacaacttc aacagccaca acgtctatat
     6541 cacggccgac aagcagaaga acggcatcaa ggctaacttc aagatccgcc acaacgttga
     6601 ggacggcagc gtgcagctcg ccgaccacta ccagcagaac acccccatcg gcgacggccc
     6661 cgtgctgctg cccgacaacc actacctgag ccatcagtcc gccctgagca aagaccccaa
     6721 cgagaagcgc gatcacatgg tcctgctgga gttcgtaacc gccgccggga tcactctcgg
     6781 catggacgag ctgtacaagt aacaacttta ttatacatag ttgataattc actggccgtc
     6841 gttttacggt accatcgatg atgatccaga catgataaga tacattgatg agtttggaca
     6901 aaccacaact agaatgcagt gaaaaaaatg ctttatttgt gaaatttgtg atgctattgc
     6961 tttatttgta accattataa gctgcaataa acaagttaac aacaacaatt gcattcattt
     7021 tatgtttcag gttcaggggg aggtgtggga ggttttttaa agcaagtaaa acctctacaa
     7081 atgtggtatg gctgattatg atcctctaga tcagatctgc gaagatacgg ccacgggtgc
     7141 tcttgatcct gtggctgatt ttggactgtg ctgctcgcag ctgctgatga atcacatact
     7201 tcctccattt tcttccactg attgactgtt ataatttccc taatttccag gtcaaggtgc
     7261 tgtgcattgt ggtaatagat gtgacatgac gtcacttcca aaggaccaat gaacatgtct
     7321 gaccaatttc atataatgtg aaaacgattt tcataggcag aataaataac atttaaatta
     7381 aactgggcat cagcgcaatt caattggttt ggtaatagca agggaaaata gaatgaagtg
     7441 atctccaaaa aataagtact ttttgactgt aaataaaatt gtaaggagta aaaagtactt
     7501 ttttttctaa aaaaatgtaa ttaagtaaaa gtaaaagtat tgatttttaa ttgtactcaa
     7561 gtaaagtaaa aatccccaaa aataatactt aagtacagta atcaagtaaa attactcaag
     7621 tactttacac ctctggttct tgacccccta ccttcagcaa gcccagcaga tccactagtt
     7681 ctagagcggc cgccaccgcg gtggagctcc agcttttgtt ccctttagtg agggttaatt
     7741 gcgcgcttgg cgtaatcatg gtcatagctg tttcctgtgt gaaattgtta tccgctcaca
     7801 attccacaca acatacgagc cggaagcata aagtgtaaag cctggggtgc ctaatgagtg
     7861 agctaactca cattaattgc gttgcgctca ctgcccgctt tccagtcggg aaacctgtcg
     7921 tgccagctgc attaatgaat cggccaacgc gcggggagag gcggtttgcg tattgggcgc
     7981 tcttccgctt cctcgctcac tgactcgctg cgctcggtcg ttcggctgcg gcgagcggta
     8041 tcagctcact caaaggcggt aatacggtta tccacagaat caggggataa cgcaggaaag
     8101 aacatgtgag caaaaggcca gcaaaaggcc aggaaccgta aaaaggccgc gttgctggcg
     8161 tttttccata ggctccgccc ccctgacgag catcacaaaa atcgacgctc aagtcagagg
     8221 tggcgaaacc cgacaggact ataaagatac caggcgtttc cccctggaag ctccctcgtg
     8281 cgctctcctg ttccgaccct gccgcttacc ggatacctgt ccgcctttct cccttcggga
     8341 agcgtggcgc tttctcatag ctcacgctgt aggtatctca gttcggtgta ggtcgttcgc
     8401 tccaagctgg gctgtgtgca cgaacccccc gttcagcccg accgctgcgc cttatccggt
     8461 aactatcgtc ttgagtccaa cccggtaaga cacgacttat cgccactggc agcagccact
     8521 ggtaacagga ttagcagagc gaggtatgta ggcggtgcta cagagttctt gaagtggtgg
     8581 cctaactacg gctacactag aagaacagta tttggtatct gcgctctgct gaagccagtt
     8641 accttcggaa aaagagttgg tagctcttga tccggcaaac aaaccaccgc tggtagcggt
     8701 ggtttttttg tttgcaagca gcagattacg cgcagaaaaa aaggatctca agaagatcct
     8761 ttgatctttt ctacggggtc tgacgctcag tggaacgaaa actcacgtta aggcattttg
     8821 gtcatgagat tatcaaaaag gatcttcacc tagatccttt taaattaaaa atgaagtttt
     8881 aaatcaatct aaagtatata tgagtaaact tggtctgaca gttaccaatg cttaatcagt
     8941 gaggcaccta tctcagcgat ctgtctattt cgttcatcca tagttgcctg actccccgtc
     9001 gtgtagataa ctacgatacg ggagggctta ccatctggcc ccagtgctgc aatgataccg
     9061 cgagacccac gctcaccggc tccagattta tcagcaataa accagccagc cggaagggcc
     9121 gagcgcagaa gtggtcctgc aactttatcc gcctccatcc agtctattaa ttgttgccgg
     9181 gaagctagag taagtagttc gccagttaat agtttgcgca acgttgttgc cattgctaca
     9241 ggcatcgtgg tgtcacgctc gtcgtttggt atggcttcat tcagctccgg ttcccaacga
     9301 tcaaggcgag ttacatgatc ccccatgttg tgcaaaaaag cggttagctc cttcggtcct
     9361 ccgatcgttg tcagaagtaa gttggccgca gtgttatcac tcatggttat ggcagcactg
     9421 cataattctc ttactgtcat gccatccgta agatgctttt ctgtgactgg tgagtactca
     9481 accaagtcat tctgagaata gtgtatgcgg cgaccgagtt gctcttgccc ggcgtcaata
     9541 cgggataata ccgcgccaca tagcagaact ttaaaagtgc tcatcattgg aaaacgttct
     9601 tcggggcgaa aactctcaag gatcttaccg ctgttgagat ccagttcgat gtaacccact
     9661 cgtgcaccca actgatcttc agcatctttt actttcacca gcgtttctgg gtgagcaaaa
     9721 acaggaaggc aaaatgccgc aaaaaaggga ataagggcga cacggaaatg ttgaatactc
     9781 atactcttcc tttttcaata ttattgaagc atttatcagg gttattgtct catgagcgga
     9841 tacatatttg aatgtattta gaaaaataaa caaatagggg ttccgcgcac atttccccga
     9901 aaagtg
//
