[The description below was written by a language model from this plasmid's Addgene catalogue record and the feature table of its GenBank file.]
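Description:
acta1-Cavin4b-Clover is a 9.9 kb zebrafish expression plasmid built in the pDest-Tol2-pA2 destination backbone, designed for muscle-specific expression of a fluorescently tagged caveola-associated protein. It is maintained in E. coli as a high-copy plasmid through a ColE1/pUC-type origin and selected with ampicillin via the bla (AmpR) gene and its own promoter. Remnants of a pBluescript-type backbone (lac promoter and operator, CAP site, T3 promoter, M13 primer sites) are also annotated.

The expression cassette shows the arrangement of a three-fragment multisite Gateway assembly, with attB4, attB1, attB2 and attB3 sites marking the junctions. The roughly 4 kb interval between attB4 and attB1 is unannotated in the feature table, but its position and the construct name indicate that it carries the acta1 (skeletal muscle actin) promoter named in the record. Downstream of attB1 lies a Kozak consensus followed by an approximately 1 kb segment, also unannotated, that corresponds to the zebrafish cavin4b (murcb) coding sequence. After attB2 comes the mammalian codon-optimised Clover coding sequence (annotated as the monomeric derivative mClover2), giving a C-terminal fusion, and the transcript is terminated by an SV40 polyadenylation signal. The Tol2 transposon arms implied by the backbone name are not annotated in the table. In such vectors they flank the cassette and allow genomic integration when Tol2 transposase is supplied.

The plasmid is used to express Cavin4b-Clover in zebrafish muscle. The associated publication concerns GFP-directed proximity-dependent biotin labelling for in vivo proteomic mapping in zebrafish, which suggests that the green fluorescent fusion could serve as a target in that approach.
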