Addgene plasmid #163854: acta1-Cavin4b-Clover
Purpose: Zebrafish muscle specific expression of Cavin4b-Clover. Parton lab clone DQZ
Depositing lab: Rob Parton. Depositing organization: University of Queensland, Institute for Molecular Bioscience. Publication: In vivo proteomic mapping through GFP-directed proximity-dependent biotin labelling in zebrafish. Xiong Z, Lo HP, McMahon KA, Martel N, Jones A, Hill MM, Parton RG, Hall TE. Elife. 2021 Feb 16;10. pii: 64631. doi: 10.7554/eLife.64631. PubMed 33591275.
Backbone
  Vector backbone: pDest-Tol2-pA2
  Vector type: Zebrafish expression
Growth in bacteria
  Bacterial resistance: Ampicillin, 100 μg/mL
  Growth temperature: 37°C
  Growth strain: DH5alpha
  Copy number: High Copy
Gene/Insert
  Gene/Insert name: Cavin4b
  Species: D. rerio (zebrafish)
  Entrez Gene: cavin4b (a.k.a. mur, murc, murcb, wu:fc18g06, zgc:92239)
  Tag / fusion protein: Clover (C terminal on insert)
Terms and licenses: Academic/Nonprofit Terms; Industry Terms: Not Available to Industry
How to cite: acta1-Cavin4b-Clover was a gift from Rob Parton (Addgene plasmid # 163854 ; http://n2t.net/addgene:163854 ; RRID:Addgene_163854)
